>Addgene plasmid #225981 | pRC241 | addgene full sequence | sequence record 447362 | Addgene NGS Result
AATTCCGACGTCAGCATTTGCGATCATTCACGCAGCGCTTATTCAGTTGCTCACTGCGATGTCATAATCA
TCGCTACGAGCTGTGAAAGATGCATAAAGCTCGTACGACGCGTTCGCTCGTCTCCTCACTTCTCCTACGG
AGCGTTCTGGACACAACGTCGTCTTGAAGTTGCGATTATAGATTGACAGCTAGCTCAGTCCTAGGGATTG
TGCTAGCGTTCGAAAAAGTTCTCACGAGGGAGCACAGAGTAAGGAGGTTTTATATGAGCGAGCTGATTAA
GGAGAACATGCACATGAAGCTGTACATGGAGGGCACCGTGGACAACCATCACTTCAAGTGCACATCCGAG
GGCGAAGGCAAGCCCTACGAGGGCACCCAGACCATGAGAATCAAGGTGGTCGAGGGCGGCCCTCTCCCCT
TCGCCTTCGACATCCTGGCTACTAGCTTCCTCTACGGCAGCAAGACCTTCATCAACCACACCCAGGGCAT
CCCCGACTTCTTCAAGCAGTCCTTCCCTGAGGGCTTCACATGGGAGAGAGTCACCACATACGAAGACGGG
GGCGTGCTGACCGCTACCCAGGACACCAGCCTCCAGGACGGCTGCCTCATCTACAACGTCAAGATCAGAG
GGGTGAACTTCACATCCAACGGCCCTGTGATGCAGAAGAAAACACTCGGCTGGGAGGCCTTCACCGAGAC
GCTGTACCCCGCTGACGGCGGCCTGGAAGGCAGAAACGACATGGCCCTGAAGCTCGTGGGCGGGAGCCAT
CTGATCGCAAACGCCAAGACCACATATAGATCCAAGAAACCCGCTAAGAACCTCAAGATGCCTGGCGTCT
ACTATGTGGACTACAGACTGGAAAGAATCAAGGAGGCCAACAACGAGACCTACGTCGAGCAGCACGAGGT
GGCAGTGGCCAGATACTGCGACCTCCCTAGCAAACTGGGGCACAAGCTTAATTAAGGATCCGAATTCATT
AAAGAGGAGAAAGGTACCATGGCGAGTAGCGAAGACGTTATCAAAGAGTTCATGCGTTTCAAAGTTCGTA
TGGAAGGTTCCGTTAACGGTCACGAGTTCGAAATCGAAGGTGAAGGTGAAGGTCGTCCGTACGAAGGTAC
CCAGACCGCTAAACTGAAAGTTACCAAAGGTGGTCCGCTGCCGTTCGCTTGGGACATCCTGTCCCCGCAG
TTCCAGTACGGTTCCAAAGCTTACGTTAAACACCCGGCTGACATCCCGGACTACCTGAAACTGTCCTTCC
CGGAAGGTTTCAAATGGGAACGTGTTATGAACTTCGAAGACGGTGGTGTTGTTACCGTTACCCAGGACTC
CTCCCTGCAAGACGGTGAGTTCATCTACAAAGTTAAACTGCGTGGTACCAACTTCCCGTCCGACGGTCCG
GTTATGCAGAAAAAAACCATGGGTTGGGAAGCTTCCACCGAACGTATGTACCCGGAAGACGGTGCTCTGA
AAGGTGAAATCAAAATGCGTCTGAAACTGAAAGACGGTGGTCACTACGACGCTGAAGTTAAAACCACCTA
CATGGCTAAAAAACCGGTTCAGCTGCCGGGTGCTTACAAAACCGACATCAAACTGGACATCACCTCCCAC
AACGAAGACTACACCATCGTTGAACAGTACGAACGTGCTGAAGGTCGTCACTCCACCGGTGCTTAAGGAT
CCAAACTCGAGTAAGGATCTCCAGGCATCAAATAAAACGAAAGGCTCAGTCGAAAGACTGGGCCTTTCGT
TTTATCTGTTGTTTGTCGGTGAACGCTCTCTACTAGAGTCACACTGGCTCACCTTCGGGTGGGCCTTTCT
GCGTTTATACCTAGGGTACGGGTTTTGCTGCCCGCAAACGGGCTGTTCTGGTGTTGCTAGTTTGTTATCA
GAATCGCAGATCCGGCTTCAGCCGGTTTGCCGGCTGAAAGCGCTATTTCTTCCAGAATTGCCATGATTTT
TTCCCCACGGGAGGCGTCACTGGCTCCCGTGTTGTCGGCAGCTTTGATTCGATAAGCAGCATCGCCTGTT
TCAGGCTGTCTATGTGTGACTGTTGAGCTGTAACAAGTTGTCTCAGGTGTTCAATTTCATGTTCTAGTTG
CTTTGTTTTACTGGTTTCACCTGTTCTATTAGGTGTTACATGCTGTTCATCTGTTACATTGTCGATCTGT
TCATGGTGAACAGCTTTGAATGCACCAAAAACTCGTAAAAGCTCTGATGTATCTATCTTTTTTACACCGT
TTTCATCTGTGCATATGGACAGTTTTCCCTTTGATATGTAACGGTGAACAGTTGTTCTACTTTTGTTTGT
TAGTCTTGATGCTTCACTGATAGATACAAGAGCCATAAGAACCTCAGATCCTTCCGTATTTAGCCAGTAT
GTTCTCTAGTGTGGTTCGTTGTTTTTGCGTGAGCCATGAGAACGAACCATTGAGATCATACTTACTTTGC
ATGTCACTCAAAAATTTTGCCTCAAAACTGGTGAGCTGAATTTTTGCAGTTAAAGCATCGTGTAGTGTTT
TTCTTAGTCCGTTATGTAGGTAGGAATCTGATGTAATGGTTGTTGGTATTTTGTCACCATTCATTTTTAT
CTGGTTGTTCTCAAGTTCGGTTACGAGATCCATTTGTCTATCTAGTTCAACTTGGAAAATCAACGTATCA
GTCGGGCGGCCTCGCTTATCAACCACCAATTTCATATTGCTGTAAGTGTTTAAATCTTTACTTATTGGTT
TCAAAACCCATTGGTTAAGCCTTTTAAACTCATGGTAGTTATTTTCAAGCATTAACATGAACTTAAATTC
ATCAAGGCTAATCTCTATATTTGCCTTGTGAGTTTTCTTTTGTGTTAGTTCTTTTAATAACCACTCATAA
ATCCTCATAGAGTATTTGTTTTCAAAAGACTTAACATGTTCCAGATTATATTTTATGAATTTTTTTAACT
GGAAAAGATAAGGCAATATCTCTTCACTAAAAACTAATTCTAATTTTTCGCTTGAGAACTTGGCATAGTT
TGTCCACTGGAAAATCTCAAAGCCTTTAACCAAAGGATTCCTGATTTCCACAGTTCTCGTCATCAGCTCT
CTGGTTGCTTTAGCTAATACACCATAAGCATTTTCCCTACTGATGTTCATCATCTGAGCGTATTGGTTAT
AAGTGAACGATACCGTCCGTTCTTTCATTGTAGGGTTTTCAATCGTGGGGTTGAGTAGTGCCACACAGCA
TAAAATTAGCTTGGTTTCATGCTCCGTTAAGTCATAGCGACTAATCGCTAGTTCATTTGCTTTGAAAACA
ACTAATTCAGACATACATCTCAATTGGTCTAGGTGATTTTAATCACTATACCAATTGAGATGGGCTAGTC
AATGATAATTACTAGTCCTTTTCCCGGGTGATCTGGGTATCTGTAAATTCTGCTAGACCTTTGCTGGAAA
ACTTGTAAATTCTGCTAGACCCTCTGTAAATTCCGCTAGACCTTTGTGTGTTTTTTTTGTTTATATTCAA
GTGGTTATAATTTATAGAATAAAGAAAGAATAAAAAAAGATAAAAAGAATAGATCCCAGCCCTGTGTATA
ACTCACTACTTTAGTCAGTTCCGCAGTATTACAAAAGGATGTCGCAAACGCTGTTTGCTCCTCTACAAAA
CAGACCTTAAAACCCTAAAGGCTTAAGTAGCACCCTCGCAAGCTCGGGCAAATCGCTGAATATTCCTTTT
GTCTCCGACCATCAGGCACCTGAGTCGCTGTCTTTTTCGTGACATTCAGTTCGCTGCGCTCACGGCTCTG
GCAGTGAATGGGGGTAAATGGCACTACAGGCGCCTTTTATGGATTCATGCAAGGAAACTACCCATAATAC
AAGAAAAGCCCGTCACGGGCTTCTCAGGGCGTTTTATGGCGGGTCTGCTATGTGGTGCTATCTGACTTTT
TGCTGTTCAGCAGTTCCTGCCCTCTGATTTTCCAGTCTGACCACTTCGGATTATCCCGTGACAGGTCATT
CAGACTGGCTAATGCACCCAGTAAGGCAGCGGTATCATCAACAGGCTTACCCGTCTTACTGTCCCTAGTG
CTTGGATTCTCACCAATAAAAAACGCCCGGCGGCAACCGAGCGTTCTGAACAAATCCAGATGGAGTTCTG
AGGTCATTACTGGATCTATCAACAGGAGTCCAAGCGAGCTCGTAAACTTGGTCTGACAGTTACCAATGCT
TAATCAGTGAGGCACCTATCTCAGCGATCTGTCTATTTCGTTCATCCATAGTTGCCTGACTCCCCGTCGT
GTAGATAACTACGATACGGGAGGGCTTACCATCTGGCCCCAGTGCTGCAATGATACCGCGAGACCCACGC
TCACCGGCTCCAGATTTATCAGCAATAAACCAGCCAGCCGGAAGGGCCGAGCGCAGAAGTGGTCCTGCAA
CTTTATCCGCCTCCATCCAGTCTATTAATTGTTGCCGGGAAGCTAGAGTAAGTAGTTCGCCAGTTAATAG
TTTGCGCAACGTTGTTGCCATTGCTACAGGCATCGTGGTGTCACGCTCGTCGTTTGGTATGGCTTCATTC
AGCTCCGGTTCCCAACGATCAAGGCGAGTTACATGATCCCCCATGTTGTGCAAAAAAGCGGTTAGCTCCT
TCGGTCCTCCGATCGTTGTCAGAAGTAAGTTGGCCGCAGTGTTATCACTCATGGTTATGGCAGCACTGCA
TAATTCTCTTACTGTCATGCCATCCGTAAGATGCTTTTCTGTGACTGGTGAGTACTCAACCAAGTCATTC
TGAGAATAGTGTATGCGGCGACCGAGTTGCTCTTGCCCGGCGTCAATACGGGATAATACCGCGCCACATA
GCAGAACTTTAAAAGTGCTCATCATTGGAAAACGTTCTTCGGGGCGAAAACTCTCAAGGATCTTACCGCT
GTTGAGATCCAGTTCGATGTAACCCACTCGTGCACCCAACTGATCTTCAGCATCTTTTACTTTCACCAGC
GTTTCTGGGTGAGCAAAAACAGGAAGGCAAAATGCCGCAAAAAAGGGAATAAGGGCGACACGGAAATGTT
GAATACTCATACTCTTCCTTTTTCAATATTATTGAAGCATTTATCAGGGTTATTGTCTCATGAGCGGATA
CATATTTGAATGTATTTAGAAAAATAAACAAATAGGGGTTCCGCGCACATTTCCCCGAAAAGTGCCACCT
GTGGC
Features (pLannotate 1.2.2; 10 found; start..end, strand, type, name):
    183..205     +  promoter       J23119(SpeI) promoter (fragment): bacterial promoter (Registry of Standard Biological Parts BBa J23119) modified to end with an SpeI site
    264..965     +  CDS            TagBFP: monomeric blue fluorescent protein mammalian codon-optimized
    999..1676    +  CDS            mRFP1: monomeric derivative of DsRed (Campbell et al., 2002)
   1709..1780    +  terminator     rrnB T1 terminator: transcription terminator T1 from the E. coli rrnB gene
   1796..1823    +  terminator     T7Te terminator: phage T7 early transcription terminator
   2354..3304    -  CDS            Rep101: RepA protein needed for replication with the pSC101 origin; rep101
   3352..3574    -  rep_origin     pSC101 ori: low-copy replication origin that requires the Rep101 protein
   4066..4160    -  terminator     lambda t0 terminator: transcription terminator from phage lambda
   4190..5050    -  CDS            AmpR: β-lactamase; bla; confers resistance to ampicillin, carbenicillin, and related antibiotics
   5051..5155    -  promoter       AmpR promoter: bla
