[The description below was written by a language model from this plasmid's Addgene catalogue record and pLannotate feature annotations shown in this document.]
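Description:
pRC241 is a low-copy bacterial expression plasmid of about 5.2 kb built on a pSC101** backbone. It is maintained through the pSC101 origin of replication together with the Rep101 (RepA) protein that this origin requires. Selection is by ampicillin resistance, provided by a β-lactamase gene under its own promoter and followed by a lambda t0 terminator. The catalogue lists 5,189 bp, while the sequenced record is 5,185 nt.

The payload is a two-gene fluorescent reporter operon. According to the record, a single J23117 promoter, a weak member of the Anderson constitutive promoter family, drives one transcript carrying mTagBFP followed by mRFP. The annotation software labels the promoter region as a fragment of the related J23119 promoter, which most likely reflects sequence similarity within this promoter series rather than a different part. Each reading frame has its own ribosome binding site, named "RC2" or "rc" for the blue protein and "Buj" for the red protein; these sites are not annotated in the feature table. The operon is closed by tandem rrnB T1 and T7Te terminators, which insulate it from the rest of the plasmid.

Because both reporters share one promoter but have distinct translation initiation regions, changes in transcription should shift both signals together, whereas translation-level effects at one RBS should change only that colour. This fits the associated work on CRISPR-Cas tools for simultaneous control of transcription and translation in bacteria, where the plasmid probably serves as a readout, though the record does not describe specific target sites in the construct.
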