Addgene plasmid #225981: pRC241
Purpose: J23117_RC2_mTagBFP_Buj_mRFP dual operon reporter
Depositing lab: Jesse Zalatan. Depositing organization: University of Washington. Publication: CRISPR-Cas tools for simultaneous transcription & translation control in bacteria. Cardiff RAL, Faulkner ID, Beall JG, Carothers JM, Zalatan JG. Nucleic Acids Res. 2024 May 22;52(9):5406-5419. doi: 10.1093/nar/gkae275. PubMed 38613390.
Backbone
  Vector backbone: psc101**
  Total vector size (bp): 5189
  Vector type: Bacterial Expression
Growth in bacteria
  Bacterial resistance: Ampicillin, 100 μg/mL
  Growth temperature: 37°C
  Growth strain: DH5alpha
  Copy number: Low Copy
Gene/Insert
  Gene/Insert name: mTagBFP (with rc RBS), mRFP (with buj RBS)
  Promoter: J23117
  Cloning method: Unknown
  Sequencing primers: 5′ n/a
Terms and licenses: Academic/Nonprofit Terms; Industry Terms: Not Available to Industry
How to cite: pRC241 was a gift from Jesse Zalatan (Addgene plasmid # 225981 ; http://n2t.net/addgene:225981 ; RRID:Addgene_225981)
